Addgene plasmid #203934: pC0.420
Purpose: Up Flank. Neutral site. Up flanking sequence of type II site-specific deoxyribonuclease AquI (FEK30_10065) in Synechococcus sp. PCC 11901.
Depositing lab: Alistair McCormick. Depositing organization: University of Edinburgh. Publication: A toolbox to engineer the highly productive cyanobacterium Synechococcus sp. PCC 11901. Victoria AJ, Selao TT, Moreno-Cabezuelo JA, Mills LA, Gale GAR, Lea-Smith DJ, McCormick AJ. Plant Physiol. 2024 May 7:kiae261. doi: 10.1093/plphys/kiae261. PubMed 38713768.
Backbone
  Vector backbone: n/a
  Vector type: Synthetic Biology
Growth in bacteria
  Bacterial resistance: Spectinomycin, 50 μg/mL
  Growth temperature: 37°C
  Growth strain: DH5alpha
  Copy number: High Copy
Gene/Insert
  Gene/Insert name: aquI UP
  Species: Synechococcus sp. PCC 11901
  Cloning method: Restriction Enzyme; 5′ cloning site unknown (unknown if destroyed)
Terms and licenses: Academic/Nonprofit Terms; Industry Terms: Not Available to Industry
Depositor comments: 11901 toolkit compatible with CyanoGate Kit
How to cite: pC0.420 was a gift from Alistair McCormick (Addgene plasmid # 203934 ; http://n2t.net/addgene:203934 ; RRID:Addgene_203934)
