[The description below was written by a language model from this plasmid's Addgene catalogue record and pLannotate feature annotations shown in this document.]
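Description:
pC0.420 is a small (about 2.85 kb) synthetic-biology part plasmid from a toolkit for engineering the fast-growing cyanobacterium Synechococcus sp. PCC 11901, described by the depositor as compatible with the CyanoGate modular cloning kit. The record lists no named backbone. The annotated sequence shows a minimal E. coli maintenance scaffold: a high-copy ColE1/pUC-type origin of replication and an aadA gene conferring spectinomycin/streptomycin resistance, preceded by a bla-type promoter. Short integrase and gentamicin acetyltransferase fragments sit next to aadA. These are most likely non-functional remnants of the integron-derived cassette from which the resistance gene was taken. There is no cyanobacterial replication origin, so the plasmid is propagated only in E. coli under spectinomycin selection.

The insert, "aquI UP", is the upstream flanking sequence of the gene for the type II restriction endonuclease AquI (locus FEK30_10065) in PCC 11901, a locus the depositor designates as a neutral site. By homology to Synechococcus sp. PCC 7002 proteins, the feature table identifies this region as containing a fragment of aquIMA and the full aquIMB coding sequence. These encode the two subunits of the cognate AquI methyltransferase, which fits with restriction and modification genes lying next to each other in the genome. No promoter, reporter or tag is annotated within the insert, as expected for a homology arm rather than an expression unit.

As an "Up Flank" part, it is meant to be assembled with a matching downstream flank, a selection marker and a cargo cassette, giving an integrative vector that targets the aquI locus by double homologous recombination. The specific cloning sites used for assembly are not stated in the record.
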