Features (pLannotate 1.2.2; 7 found; start..end, strand, type, name):
    110..214     +  promoter       AmpR promoter: bla
    205..285     -  CDS            int (fragment): INT2_ECOLX - Protein inferred from homology: Swiss-Prot protein existence level 3. Putative integrase believed to be involved in the insertion of antibiotic resistance genes into plasmids and transposons. From Escherichia coli.
    373..429     +  CDS            GmR (fragment): gentamycin acetyltransferase; aacC1; confers resistance to gentamycin
    436..1224    +  CDS            aadA: S3AD_ECOLX - Experimental evidence at protein level: Swiss-Prot protein existence level 1. Mediates bacterial resistance to the antibiotics streptomycin and spectinomycin. From Escherichia coli.
   1398..1986    +  rep_origin     ori: high-copy-number ColE1/pMB1/pBR322/pUC origin of replication
   2206..2391    +  CDS            aquIMA (fragment): MTAA_SYNP2 - Also known as dcm. Protein inferred from homology: Swiss-Prot protein existence level 3. This methylase recognizes the double-stranded sequence CYCGRG, causes specific methylation on C-1 on both strands, and protects the DNA from cleavage by the AquI endonuclease. From Synechococcus sp. (strain ATCC 27264 / PCC 7002 / PR-6) (Agmenellum quadruplicatum).
   2384..2800    +  CDS            aquIMB: MTAB_SYNP2 - Protein inferred from homology: Swiss-Prot protein existence level 3. This methylase recognizes the double-stranded sequence CYCGRG, causes specific methylation on C-1 on both strands, and protects the DNA from cleavage by the AquI endonuclease. From Synechococcus sp. (strain ATCC 27264 / PCC 7002 / PR-6) (Agmenellum quadruplicatum).
>Addgene plasmid #203934 | pC0.420 | addgene full sequence | sequence record 406799 | Addgene NGS Result
GTGGCTCTTCAGTGGACGAAAGGGCCTCGTGATACGCCTATTTTTATAGGTTAATGTCATGATAATAATG
GTTTCTTAGACGTCAGGTGGCACTTTTCGGGGAAATGTGCGCGGAACCCCTATTTGTTTATTTTTCTAAA
TACATTCAAATATGTATCCGCTCATGAGACAATAACCCTGATAAATGCTTCAATAATATTGAAAAAGGAA
GAGTATGCGCTCACGCAACTGGTCCAGAACCTTGACCGAACGCAGCGGTGGTAACGGCGCAGTGGCGGTT
TTCATGGCTTGTTATGACTGTTTTTTTTTGGGGTACAGTCTATGCCTCGGGCATCCAAGCAGCAAGCGCG
TTACGCCGTGGGTCGATGTTTGATGTTATGGAGCAGCAACGATGTTACGCAGCAGGGCAGTCGCCCTAAA
ACAAAGTTAAACATCATGAGGGAAGCGGTGATCGCCGAAGTATCGACTCAACTATCAGAGGTAGTTGGCG
TCATCGAGCGCCATCTCGAACCGACGTTGCTGGCCGTACATTTGTACGGCTCCGCAGTGGATGGCGGCCT
GAAGCCACACAGCGATATTGATTTGCTGGTTACGGTGACCGTAAGGCTTGATGAAACAACGCGGCGAGCT
TTGATCAACGACCTTTTGGAAACTTCGGCTTCCCCTGGAGAGAGCGAGATTCTCCGCGCTGTAGAAGTCA
CCATTGTTGTGCACGACGACATCATTCCGTGGCGTTATCCAGCTAAGCGCGAACTGCAATTTGGAGAATG
GCAGCGCAATGACATTCTTGCAGGTATCTTCGAGCCAGCCACGATCGACATTGATCTGGCTATCTTGCTG
ACAAAAGCAAGAGAACATAGCGTTGCCTTGGTAGGTCCAGCGGCGGAGGAACTCTTTGATCCGGTTCCTG
AACAGGATCTATTTGAGGCGCTAAATGAAACCTTAACGCTATGGAACTCGCCGCCCGACTGGGCTGGCGA
TGAGCGAAATGTAGTGCTTACGTTGTCCCGCATTTGGTACAGCGCAGTAACCGGCAAAATCGCGCCGAAG
GATGTCGCTGCCGACTGGGCAATGGAGCGCCTGCCGGCCCAGTATCAGCCCGTCATACTTGAAGCTAGAC
AGGCTTATCTTGGACAAGAAGAAGATCGCTTGGCCTCGCGCGCAGATCAGTTGGAAGAATTTGTCCATTA
CGTAAAAGGCGAGATCACCAAGGTAGTCGGCAAATAACTGTCAGACCAAGTTTACTCATATATACTTTAG
ATTGATTTAAAACTTCATTTTTAATTTAAAAGGATCTAGGTGAAGATCCTTTTTGATAATCTCATGACCA
AAATCCCTTAACGTGAGTTTTCGTTCCACTGAGCGTCAGACCCCGTAGAAAAGATCAAAGGATCTTCTTG
AGATCCTTTTTTTCTGCGCGTAATCTGCTGCTTGCAAACAAAAAAACCACCGCTACCAGCGGTGGTTTGT
TTGCCGGATCAAGAGCTACCAACTCTTTTTCCGAAGGTAACTGGCTTCAGCAGAGCGCAGATACCAAATA
CTGTTCTTCTAGTGTAGCCGTAGTTAGGCCACCACTTCAAGAACTCTGTAGCACCGCCTACATACCTCGC
TCTGCTAATCCTGTTACCAGTGGCTGCTGCCAGTGGCGATAAGTCGTGTCTTACCGGGTTGGACTCAAGA
CGATAGTTACCGGATAAGGCGCAGCGGTCGGGCTGAACGGGGGGTTCGTGCACACAGCCCAGCTTGGAGC
GAACGACCTACACCGAACTGAGATACCTACAGCGTGAGCTATGAGAAAGCGCCACGCTTCCCGAAGGGAG
AAAGGCGGACAGGTATCCGGTAAGCGGCAGGGTCGGAACAGGAGAGCGCACGAGGGAGCTTCCAGGGGGA
AACGCCTGGTATCTTTATAGTCCTGTCGGGTTTCGCCACCTCTGACTTGAGCGTCGATTTTTGTGATGCT
CGTCAGGGGGGCGGAGCCTATGGAAAAACGCCAGCAACGCGGCCTTTTTACGGTTCCTGGCCTTTTGCTG
GCCTTTTGCTCACATGTTCTTTCCTGCGTTATCCCCTGATTCTGTGGATAACCGTATTACCGCCTTTGAG
TGAGCTGATACCGCTCGCCGCAGCCGAACGACCGAGCGCAGCGAGTCAGTGAGCGAGGAAGCGGAAGAGC
GCCCAATACGCAAACCGCCTCTCCCCGCGCGTTGGCCGATTCATTAATCACTCTGTGGTCTCAGGAGCCA
AGCGAGACAGATAGATCTTTTTGGCAAGCAGCTAAAACCTTACAAAACTGTTCAAGATGCAATTAGCACT
CTCCCCCCTGCAACCCCTCCTTCAGCGATGGCACTAAGAGTTTCGCAGACTATAAAAGATAGGATAAAGA
ATCATGGATATTAAAAACGTTCATATCAAAAATCACGAACAAACAGCTCATGCACCTTCCACTCTAGAAA
AAATTCGTAAAGTCAAACAAGGGGGTAAACTCTCAGAACAGACAAAGACATTTGGTTCAACCTACCGCAG
GTTAGATCCGAACCAGCCATCTCCTACAGTGACCCGTAGTGGTTATCGAGATTTTATTCATCCTTTTGAA
GATCGAATGCTCACAGTTCGTGAACTGGCTTGTTTGCAAACCTTTCCCCTTGATTGGGAGTTTACCGGAA
CTCGACTTGATTCTTATAGTAGTAAACGTAAAGTGGCGATGACTCAGTTTGGACAAGTGGGTAATGCAGT
ACCACCGTTACTTGCTGAAGCTGTTGCTAAAGCGGTTAGCGAACAGCTTCTGGATGTCATTGATGAAAAA
TAATCAGTTTGTAAACAATTTCAGTGACCTTGTGAATGTGAGACCACGAA
